Addgene plasmid #105311: pEGFP KInd2 S159E
Purpose: To study altered downstream functions of phospholylation-site mimetic kindlin2
Depositing lab: Kenneth Yamada. Depositing organization: National Institute of Dental and Craniofacial Research (NIDCR). Publication: Dense fibrillar collagen is a potent inducer of invadopodia via a specific signaling network. Artym VV, Swatkoski S, Matsumoto K, Campbell CB, Petrie RJ, Dimitriadis EK, Li X, Mueller SC, Bugge TH, Gucek M, Yamada KM. J Cell Biol. 2015 Feb 2;208(3):331-50. doi: 10.1083/jcb.201405099. PubMed 25646088.
Backbone
  Vector backbone: pEGFP-NV
  Backbone manufacturer: modified pEGFP-N1
  Vector type: Mammalian Expression
Growth in bacteria
  Bacterial resistance: Kanamycin, 50 μg/mL
  Growth temperature: 37°C
  Growth strain: DH5alpha
  Copy number: High Copy
Gene/Insert
  Gene/Insert name: Kindlin2 (alt names: FERMT2; fermitin family member 2)
  Species: H. sapiens (human)
  Insert size (bp): 2100
  Mutation: S159E
  GenBank ID: NM_006832
  Entrez Gene: FERMT2 (a.k.a. KIND2, MIG2, PLEKHC1, UNC112, UNC112B, mig-2)
  Tag / fusion protein: EGFP (C terminal on backbone)
  Cloning method: Restriction Enzyme; 5′ cloning site Nhe1 (unknown if destroyed); 3′ cloning site BamH1 (unknown if destroyed)
  Sequencing primers: 5′ GGGAAAAGAAGAGAACTTGG
Terms and licenses: Academic/Nonprofit Terms; Industry Terms: Not Available to Industry
Depositor comments: Mutation in Kindlin2 was introduced by using site-directed mutagenesis (Stratagene)
How to cite: pEGFP KInd2 S159E was a gift from Kenneth Yamada (Addgene plasmid # 105311 ; http://n2t.net/addgene:105311 ; RRID:Addgene_105311)
