[The description below was written by a language model from this plasmid's Addgene catalogue record and pLannotate feature annotations shown in this document.]
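Description:
pEGFP KInd2 S159E is a mammalian expression plasmid built on pEGFP-NV, a modified form of pEGFP-N1, and encodes human kindlin-2 (FERMT2, fermitin family member 2) fused at its C-terminus to EGFP. The roughly 2.1 kb kindlin-2 coding sequence was inserted between NheI and BamHI sites, directly downstream of the human cytomegalovirus immediate-early enhancer and promoter. It reads through into the mammalian codon-optimised EGFP open reading frame, and the transcript is terminated by an SV40 polyadenylation signal. The insert carries an S159E substitution introduced by site-directed mutagenesis. Replacing the serine with a negatively charged glutamate is meant to mimic constitutive phosphorylation at that residue.

The 6.7 kb plasmid replicates at high copy in E. coli from a ColE1/pUC-type origin and also carries an f1 phage origin. Selection relies on a single Tn5 NeoR/KanR (aminoglycoside phosphotransferase) gene placed behind tandem bacterial (bla) and SV40 early promoters and followed by an HSV TK poly(A) signal. This gives kanamycin resistance in bacteria and can confer G418 resistance in transfected mammalian cells. The short large T antigen, ble and bGH poly(A) fragments in the annotation appear to be partial matches to backbone sequence rather than functional elements.

Kindlin-2 is a scaffolding protein that supports talin-mediated integrin activation, cell adhesion and spreading, and focal adhesion assembly. According to the record, the construct is intended for studying how phosphorylation-site mimicry alters kindlin-2's downstream functions. The EGFP fusion allows the mutant protein to be visualised in live or fixed cells. The associated work concerned invadopodia induction by dense fibrillar collagen.
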