Features (pLannotate 1.2.2; 14 found; start..end, strand, type, name):
     15..603     +  rep_origin     ori: high-copy-number ColE1/pMB1/pBR322/pUC origin of replication
    778..1081    +  enhancer       CMV enhancer: human cytomegalovirus immediate early enhancer
   1082..1285    +  promoter       CMV promoter: human cytomegalovirus (CMV) immediate early promoter
   1321..3360    +  CDS            FERMT2: FERM2_HUMAN - Also known as KIND2, MIG2, PLEKHC1. Experimental evidence at protein level: Swiss-Prot protein existence level 1. Scaffolding protein that enhances integrin activation mediated by TLN1 and/or TLN2, but activates integrins only weakly by itself. Binds to membranes enriched in phosphoinositides. Enhances integrin-mediated cell adhesion onto the extracellular matrix and cell spreading; this requires both its ability to interact with integrins and with phospholipid membranes. Required for the assembly of focal adhesions. Participates in the connection between extracellular matrix adh
   3382..4101    +  CDS            EGFP: the original enhanced GFP (Yang et al., 1996) mammalian codon-optimized
   4118..4201    +  CDS            large T antigen (fragment): large T antigen from SV40 (simian virus 40)
   4224..4345    +  polyA_signal   SV40 poly(A) signal: SV40 polyadenylation signal
   4379..4807    -  rep_origin     f1 ori (sequence partly withheld): f1 bacteriophage origin of replication; arrow indicates direction of (+) strand synthesis
   4834..4938    +  promoter       AmpR promoter: bla
   4940..5297    +  promoter       SV40 promoter: SV40 enhancer and early promoter
   5332..6126    +  CDS            NeoR/KanR: aminoglycoside phosphotransferase from Tn5; aph(3')-II (or nptII); confers resistance to neomycin, kanamycin, and G418 (Geneticin®)
   6147..6299    +  CDS            ble (fragment): BLE_KLEPN - Experimental evidence at protein level: Swiss-Prot protein existence level 1. Binding protein with a strong affinity to the bleomycin family of antibiotics. Binds to CL990; an antimitotic-antibiotic compound. From Klebsiella pneumoniae.
   6358..6405    +  polyA_signal   HSV TK poly(A) signal: herpes simplex virus thymidine kinase polyadenylation signal (Cole and Stacy, 1985)
   6496..6512    -  polyA_signal   bGH poly(A) signal (fragment): bovine growth hormone polyadenylation signal
>Addgene plasmid #105311 | pEGFP KInd2 S159E | addgene full sequence | sequence record 204242 | Addgene NGS Result
ATCAAAGGATCTTCTTGAGATCCTTTTTTTCTGCGCGTAATCTGCTGCTTGCAAACAAAAAAACCACCGC
TACCAGCGGTGGTTTGTTTGCCGGATCAAGAGCTACCAACTCTTTTTCCGAAGGTAACTGGCTTCAGCAG
AGCGCAGATACCAAATACTGTTCTTCTAGTGTAGCCGTAGTTAGGCCACCACTTCAAGAACTCTGTAGCA
CCGCCTACATACCTCGCTCTGCTAATCCTGTTACCAGTGGCTGCTGCCAGTGGCGATAAGTCGTGTCTTA
CCGGGTTGGACTCAAGACGATAGTTACCGGATAAGGCGCAGCGGTCGGGCTGAACGGGGGGTTCGTGCAC
ACAGCCCAGCTTGGAGCGAACGACCTACACCGAACTGAGATACCTACAGCGTGAGCTATGAGAAAGCGCC
ACGCTTCCCGAAGGGAGAAAGGCGGACAGGTATCCGGTAAGCGGCAGGGTCGGAACAGGAGAGCGCACGA
GGGAGCTTCCAGGGGGAAACGCCTGGTATCTTTATAGTCCTGTCGGGTTTCGCCACCTCTGACTTGAGCG
TCGATTTTTGTGATGCTCGTCAGGGGGGCGGAGCCTATGGAAAAACGCCAGCAACGCGGCCTTTTTACGG
TTCCTGGCCTTTTGCTGGCCTTTTGCTCACATGTTCTTTCCTGCGTTATCCCCTGATTCTGTGGATAACC
GTATTACCGCCATGCATTAGTTATTAATAGTAATCAATTACGGGGTCATTAGTTCATAGCCCATATATGG
AGTTCCGCGTTACATAACTTACGGTAAATGGCCCGCCTGGCTGACCGCCCAACGACCCCCGCCCATTGAC
GTCAATAATGACGTATGTTCCCATAGTAACGCCAATAGGGACTTTCCATTGACGTCAATGGGTGGAGTAT
TTACGGTAAACTGCCCACTTGGCAGTACATCAAGTGTATCATATGCCAAGTACGCCCCCTATTGACGTCA
ATGACGGTAAATGGCCCGCCTGGCATTATGCCCAGTACATGACCTTATGGGACTTTCCTACTTGGCAGTA
CATCTACGTATTAGTCATCGCTATTACCATGGTGATGCGGTTTTGGCAGTACATCAATGGGCGTGGATAG
CGGTTTGACTCACGGGGATTTCCAAGTCTCCACCCCATTGACGTCAATGGGAGTTTGTTTTGGCACCAAA
ATCAACGGGACTTTCCAAAATGTCGTAACAACTCCGCCCCATTGACGCAAATGGGCGGTAGGCGTGTACG
GTGGGAGGTCTATATAAGCAGAGCTGGTTTAGTGAACCGTCAGATCCGCTAGCGGCCACCATGGCTCTGG
ACGGGATAAGGATGCCAGATGGCTGCTACGCGGACGGGACGTGGGAACTGAGTGTCCATGTGACGGACCT
GAACCGCGATGTCACCCTGAGAGTGACCGGCGAGGTGCACATTGGAGGCGTGATGCTTAAGCTGGTGGAG
AAACTCGATGTAAAAAAAGATTGGTCTGACCATGCTCTCTGGTGGGAAAAGAAGAGAACTTGGCTTCTGA
AGACACATTGGACCTTAGATAAGTATGGTATTCAGGCAGATGCTAAGCTTCAGTTCACCCCTCAGCACAA
ACTGCTCCGCCTGCAGCTTCCCAACATGAAGTATGTGAAGGTGAAAGTGAATTTCTCTGATAGAGTCTTC
AAAGCTGTTTCTGACATCTGTAAGACTTTTAATATCAGACACCCCGAAGAACTTTCTCTCTTAAAGAAAC
CCAGAGATCCAACAAAGAAAAAAAAGAAGAAGCTAGATGACCAGGAGGAAGATGAGGCACTTGAATTAGA
GGGGCCTCTTATCACTCCTGGATCAGGAAGTATATATTCAAGCCCAGGACTGTATAGTAAAACAATGACC
CCCACTTATGATGCTCATGATGGAAGCCCCTTGTCACCAACTTCTGCTTGGTTTGGTGACAGTGCTTTGT
CAGAAGGCAATCCTGGTATACTTGCTGTCAGTCAACCAATCACGTCACCAGAAATCTTGGCAAAAATGTT
CAAGCCTCAAGCTCTTCTTGATAAAGCAAAAATCAACCAAGGATGGCTTGATTCCTCAAGATCTCTCATG
GAACAAGATGTGAAGGAAAATGAGGCCTTGCTGCTCCGATTCAAGTATTACAGCTTTTTTGATTTGAATC
CAAAGTATGATGCAATCAGAATCAATCAGCTTTATGAGCAGGCCAAATGGGCCATTCTCCTGGAAGAGAT
TGAATGCACAGAAGAAGAAATGATGATGTTTGCAGCCCTGCAGTATCATATCAATAAGCTGTCAATCATG
ACATCAGAGAATCATTTGAACAACAGTGACAAAGAAGTTGATGAAGTTGATGCTGCCCTTTCAGACCTGG
AGATTACTCTGGAAGGGGGTAAAACGTCAACAATTTTGGGTGACATTACTTCCATTCCTGAACTTGCTGA
CTACATTAAAGTTTTCAAGCCAAAAAAGCTGACTCTGAAAGGTTACAAACAATATTGGTGCACCTTCAAA
GACACATCCATTTCTTGTTATAAGAGCAAAGAAGAATCCAGTGGCACACCAGCTCATCAGATGAACCTCA
GGGGATGTGAAGTTACCCCAGATGTAAACATTTCAGGCCAAAAATTTAACATTAAACTCCTGATTCCAGT
TGCAGAAGGCATGAATGAAATCTGGCTTCGTTGTGACAATGAAAAACAGTATGCACACTGGATGGCAGCC
TGCAGATTAGCCTCCAAAGGCAAGACCATGGCGGACAGTTCTTACAACTTAGAAGTTCAGAATATTCTTT
CCTTTCTGAAGATGCAGCATTTAAACCCAGATCCTCAGTTAATACCAGAGCAGATCACGACTGATATAAC
TCCTGAATGTTTGGTGTCTCCCCGCTATCTAAAAAAGTATAAGAACAAGCAGATAACAGCGAGAATCTTG
GAGGCCCATCAGAATGTAGCTCAGATGAGTCTAATTGAAGCCAAGATGAGATTTATTCAAGCTTGGCAGT
CACTACCTGAATTTGGCATCACTCACTTCATTGCAAGGTTCCAAGGGGGCAAAAAAGAAGAACTTATTGG
AATTGCATACAACAGACTGATTCGGATGGATGCCAGCACTGGAGATGCAATTAAAACATGGCGTTTCAGC
AACATGAAACAGTGGAATGTCAACTGGGAAATCAAAATGGTCACCGTAGAGTTTGCAGATGAAGTACGAT
TGTCCTTCATTTGTACTGAAGTAGATTGCAAAGTGGTTCATGAATTCATTGGTGGCTACATATTTCTCTC
AACACGTGCAAAAGACCAAAACGAGAGTTTAGATGAAGAGATGTTCTACAAACTTACCAGTGGTTGGGTG
GGTAACTCAGGGGATCCAGGAATGGTGAGCAAGGGCGAGGAGCTGTTCACCGGGGTGGTGCCCATCCTGG
TCGAGCTGGACGGCGACGTAAACGGCCACAAGTTCAGCGTGTCCGGCGAGGGCGAGGGCGATGCCACCTA
CGGCAAGCTGACCCTGAAGTTCATCTGCACCACCGGCAAGCTGCCCGTGCCCTGGCCCACCCTCGTGACC
ACCCTGACCTACGGCGTGCAGTGCTTCAGCCGCTACCCCGACCACATGAAGCAGCACGACTTCTTCAAGT
CCGCCATGCCCGAAGGCTACGTCCAGGAGCGCACCATCTTCTTCAAGGACGACGGCAACTACAAGACCCG
CGCCGAGGTGAAGTTCGAGGGCGACACCCTGGTGAACCGCATCGAGCTGAAGGGCATCGACTTCAAGGAG
GACGGCAACATCCTGGGGCACAAGCTGGAGTACAACTACAACAGCCACAACGTCTATATCATGGCCGACA
AGCAGAAGAACGGCATCAAGGTGAACTTCAAGATCCGCCACAACATCGAGGACGGCAGCGTGCAGCTCGC
CGACCACTACCAGCAGAACACCCCCATCGGCGACGGCCCCGTGCTGCTGCCCGACAACCACTACCTGAGC
ACCCAGTCCGCCCTGAGCAAAGACCCCAACGAGAAGCGCGATCACATGGTCCTGCTGGAGTTCGTGACCG
CCGCCGGGATCACTCTCGGCATGGACGAGCTGTACAAGTAAAGCGGCCGCGACTCTAGATCATAATCAGC
CATACCACATTTGTAGAGGTTTTACTTGCTTTAAAAAACCTCCCACACCTCCCCCTGAACCTGAAACATA
AAATGAATGCAATTGTTGTTGTTAACTTGTTTATTGCAGCTTATAATGGTTACAAATAAAGCAATAGCAT
CACAAATTTCACAAATAAAGCATTTTTTTCACTGCATTCTAGTTGTGGTTTGTCCAAACTCATCAATGTA
TCTTAAGGCGTAAATTGTAAGCGTTAATATTTTGTTAAAATTCGCGTTAAATTTTTGTTAAATCAGCTCA
TTTTTTAACCAATAGGCCGAAATCGGCAAAATCCCTTATAAATCAAAAGAATAGACCGAGATAGGGT
[37 nt withheld, positions 4478-4514]
AAAGAACGTGGACTCCAACGTCAAAGG
[49 nt withheld, positions 4542-4590]
T
[91 nt withheld, positions 4592-4682]
G
[124 nt withheld, positions 4684-4807]
CAGGTGGCACTTTTCGGGGAAATGTGCGCGGAACCCCTATTTGTTTATTTTTCTAAATACATTCAAATAT
GTATCCGCTCATGAGACAATAACCCTGATAAATGCTTCAATAATATTGAAAAAGGAAGAGTCCTGAGGCG
GAAAGAACCAGCTGTGGAATGTGTGTCAGTTAGGGTGTGGAAAGTCCCCAGGCTCCCCAGCAGGCAGAAG
TATGCAAAGCATGCATCTCAATTAGTCAGCAACCAGGTGTGGAAAGTCCCCAGGCTCCCCAGCAGGCAGA
AGTATGCAAAGCATGCATCTCAATTAGTCAGCAACCATAGTCCCGCCCCTAACTCCGCCCATCCCGCCCC
TAACTCCGCCCAGTTCCGCCCATTCTCCGCCCCATGGCTGACTAATTTTTTTTATTTATGCAGAGGCCGA
GGCCGCCTCGGCCTCTGAGCTATTCCAGAAGTAGTGAGGAGGCTTTTTTGGAGGCCTAGGCTTTTGCAAA
GATCGATCAAGAGACAGGATGAGGATCGTTTCGCATGATTGAACAAGATGGATTGCACGCAGGTTCTCCG
GCCGCTTGGGTGGAGAGGCTATTCGGCTATGACTGGGCACAACAGACAATCGGCTGCTCTGATGCCGCCG
TGTTCCGGCTGTCAGCGCAGGGGCGCCCGGTTCTTTTTGTCAAGACCGACCTGTCCGGTGCCCTGAATGA
ACTGCAAGACGAGGCAGCGCGGCTATCGTGGCTGGCCACGACGGGCGTTCCTTGCGCAGCTGTGCTCGAC
GTTGTCACTGAAGCGGGAAGGGACTGGCTGCTATTGGGCGAAGTGCCGGGGCAGGATCTCCTGTCATCTC
ACCTTGCTCCTGCCGAGAAAGTATCCATCATGGCTGATGCAATGCGGCGGCTGCATACGCTTGATCCGGC
TACCTGCCCATTCGACCACCAAGCGAAACATCGCATCGAGCGAGCACGTACTCGGATGGAAGCCGGTCTT
GTCGATCAGGATGATCTGGACAAAGAGCATCAGGGGCTCGCGCCAGCCGAACTGTTCGCCAGGCTCAAGG
CGAGCATGCCCGACGGCGAGGATCTCGTCGTGACCCATGGCGATGCCTGCTTGCCGAATATCATGGTGGA
AAATGGCCGCTTTTCTGGATTCATCGACTGTGGCCGGCTGGGTGTGGCGGACCGCTATCAGGACATAGCG
TTGGCTACCCGTGATATTGCTGAAGAGCTTGGCGGCGAATGGGCTGACCGCTTCCTCGTGCTTTACGGTA
TCGCCGCTCCCGATTCGCAGCGCATCGCCTTCTATCGCCTTCTTGACGAGTTCTTCTGAGCGGGACTCTG
GGGTTCGAAATGACCGACCAAGCGACGCCCAACCTGCCATCACGAGATTTCGATTCCACCGCCGCCTTCT
ATGAAAGGTTGGGCTTCGGAATCGTTTTCCGGGACGCCGGCTGGATGATCCTCCAGCGCGGGGATCTCAT
GCTGGAGTTCTTCGCCCACCCTAGGGGGAGGCTAACTGAAACACGGAAGGAGACAATACCGGAAGGAACC
CGCGCTATGACGGCAATAAAAAGACAGAATAAAACGCACGGTGTTGGGTCGTTTGTTCATAAACGCGGGG
TTCGGTCCCAGGGCTGGCACTCTGTCGATACCCCACCGAGACCCCATTGGGGCCAATACGCCCGCGTTTC
TTCCTTTTCCCCACCCCACCCCCCAAGTTCGGGTGAAGGCCCAGGGCTCGCAGCCAACGTCGGGGCGGCA
GGCCCTGCCATAGCCTCAGGTTACTCATATATACTTTAGATTGATTTAAAACTTCATTTTTAATTTAAAA
GGATCTAGGTGAAGATCCTTTTTGATAATCTCATGACCAAAATCCCTTAACGTGAGTTTTCGTTCCACTG
AGCGTCAGACCCCGTAGAAAAG
