>Addgene plasmid #105311 | pEGFP KInd2 S159E | depositor partial sequence | sequence record 199511 | S159E mutation sequence
GATGCTAAGCTTCAGTTCACCCCTCAGCACAAACTGCTCCGCCTGCAGCTTCCCAACATGAAGTATGTGA
AGGTGAAAGTGAATTTCTCTGATAGAGTCTTCAAAGCTGTTTCTGACATCTGTAAGACTTTTAATATCAG
ACACCCCGAAGAACTTTCTCTCTTAAAGAAACCCAGAGATCCAACAAAGAAAAAAAAGAAGAAGCTAGAT
GACCAGGAGGAAGATGAGGCACTTGAATTAGAGGGGCCTCTTATCACTCCTGGATCAGGAAGTATATATT
CAAGCCCAGGACTGTATAGTAAAACAATGACCCCCACTTATGATGCTCATGATGGAAGCCCCTTGTCACC
AACTTCTGCTTGGTTTGGTGACAGTGCTTTGTCAGAAGGCAATCCTGGTATACTTGCTGTCAGTCAACCA
ATCACGTCACCAGAAATCTTGGCAAAAATGTTCAAGCCTCAAGCTCTTCTTGATAAAGCAAAAATCAACC
AAGGATGGCTTGATTCCTCAAGATCTCTCATGGAACAAGATGTGAAGGAAAATGAGGCCTTGCTGCTCCG
ATTCAAGTATTACAGCTTTTTTGATTTGAATCCAAAGTATGATGCAATCAGAATCAATCAGCTTTATGAG
CAGGCCAAATGGGCCATTCTCCTGGAAGAGATTGAATGCACAGAAGAAGAAATGATGATGTTTGCAGCCC
TGCAGTATCATATCAATAAGCTGTCAATCATGACATCAGAGAATCATTTGAACAACAGTGACAAAGAAGT
TGATGAAGTTGATGCTGCCCTTTCAGACCTGGAGATTACTCTGGAAGGGGGTAAAACGTCAACAATTTTG
GGTGACATTACTTCCATTCCTGAACTTGCTGACTACATTAAAGTTTTCAAGCCAAAAAG
